Addgene plasmid #109494: actc1b- mKate2-KDEL-pA
Purpose: Muscle specific zebrafish expression of mKate2 fused to the 5' signal sequence from calreticulin and 3' KDEL ER retention sequence
Depositing lab: Rob Parton. Depositing organization: University of Queensland, Institute for Molecular Bioscience. Publication: In vivo cell biological screening identifies an endocytic capture mechanism for T-tubule formation. Hall TE, Martel N, Ariotti N, Xiong Z, Lo HP, Ferguson C, Rae J, Lim YW, Parton RG. Nat Commun. 2020 Jul 24;11(1):3711. doi: 10.1038/s41467-020-17486-w. PubMed 32709891.
Backbone
  Vector backbone: actc1b-ccdb
  Vector type: Zebrafish plasmids
Growth in bacteria
  Bacterial resistance: Ampicillin, 100 μg/mL
  Growth temperature: 37°C
  Growth strain: DH5alpha
  Copy number: High Copy
Gene/Insert
  Gene/Insert name: actc1b- mKate2-KDEL-pA
  Species: Synthetic
  Cloning method: Gateway Cloning
Terms and licenses: Academic/Nonprofit Terms; Industry Terms: Not Available to Industry
How to cite: actc1b- mKate2-KDEL-pA was a gift from Rob Parton (Addgene plasmid # 109494 ; http://n2t.net/addgene:109494 ; RRID:Addgene_109494)
