[The description below was written by a language model from this plasmid's Addgene catalogue record and the feature table of its GenBank file.]
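Description:
actc1b- mKate2-KDEL-pA is a 9.2 kb zebrafish expression plasmid assembled by Gateway recombination in an actc1b-ccdb destination backbone. It drives muscle-specific production of a red fluorescent marker of the endoplasmic reticulum lumen. In E. coli it is maintained through a high-copy ColE1/pUC-type origin and selected with ampicillin via the bla gene. pBluescript-derived remnants (lac promoter and operator, T3 promoter, M13 and SK primer sites) lie in the backbone.

The payload is a mammalian codon-optimised mKate2 coding sequence, a monomeric far-red fluorescent protein, sitting between attB1 and attB2 sites. According to the record it is fused at its 5' end to the calreticulin signal sequence, which directs the nascent protein into the ER. At its 3' end it carries a KDEL motif, which retrieves escaped protein back to the ER. Neither short element is annotated separately in the feature table, although unannotated sequence flanks the mKate2 ORF on both sides within the att sites. An SV40 polyadenylation signal follows between attB2 and attB3, and a second SV40 poly(A) signal lies just beyond attB3 in the backbone.

The actc1b (zebrafish cardiac alpha-actin 1b) promoter is named in the plasmid title and backbone but is not annotated. The roughly 4 kb unannotated stretch from attB4 to the attB1 site at the sequence start is the likely position for it, consistent with a multisite Gateway layout of promoter, ORF and poly(A). The table also annotates no transposon arms or other integration elements, so the record does not establish the route to transgenesis. The associated publication concerns in vivo cell biological screening of T-tubule formation in zebrafish muscle, where such a construct would serve as an ER/sarcoplasmic reticulum compartment label in muscle fibres.
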