LOCUS       Exported 9202 bp ds-DNA circular SYN 12-MAY-2021
DEFINITION  Muscle specific zebrafish expression of mKate2 fused to the 5'
            signal sequence from calreticulin and 3' KDEL ER retention sequence.
ACCESSION   .
VERSION     .
KEYWORDS    actc1b- mKate2-KDEL-pA
SOURCE      synthetic DNA construct
  ORGANISM  synthetic DNA construct
REFERENCE   1 (bases 1 to 9202)
  TITLE     Parton Lab Plasmids for in vivo cell biology in the zebrafish
REFERENCE   2 (bases 1 to 9202)
  AUTHORS   .
  TITLE     Direct Submission
  JOURNAL   Exported May 12, 2021 from SnapGene Server 1.1.58
            http://www.snapgene.com
FEATURES             Location/Qualifiers
     source          1..9202
                     /organism="synthetic DNA construct"
                     /mol_type="other DNA"
     protein_bind    1..25
                     /gene="mutant version of attB"
                     /label=attB1
                     /bound_moiety="BP Clonase(TM)"
                     /note="recombination site for the Gateway(R) BP reaction"
     CDS             89..781
                     /codon_start=1
                     /product="monomeric far-red fluorescent protein (Shcherbo
                     et al., 2009)"
                     /label=mKate2
                     /note="mammalian codon-optimized"
                     /translation="VSELIKENMHMKLYMEGTVNNHHFKCTSEGEGKPYEGTQTMRIKA
                     VEGGPLPFAFDILATSFMYGSKTFINHTQGIPDFFKQSFPEGFTWERVTTYEDGGVLTA
                     TQDTSLQDGCLIYNVKIRGVNFPSNGPVMQKKTLGWEASTETLYPADGGLEGRADMALK
                     LVGGGHLICNLKTTYRSKKPAKNLKMPGVYYVDRRLERIKEADKETYVEQHEVAVARYC
                     DLPSKLGHR"
     protein_bind    complement(803..827)
                     /gene="mutant version of attB"
                     /label=attB2
                     /bound_moiety="BP Clonase(TM)"
                     /note="recombination site for the Gateway(R) BP reaction"
     polyA_signal    829..963
                     /label=SV40 poly(A) signal
                     /note="SV40 polyadenylation signal"
     protein_bind    complement(1026..1046)
                     /gene="mutant version of attB"
                     /label=attB3
                     /bound_moiety="BP Clonase(TM)"
                     /note="core recombination site for the Gateway(R) BP
                     reaction"
     primer_bind     complement(1054..1070)
                     /label=M13 fwd
                     /note="common sequencing primer, one of multiple similar
                     variants"
     polyA_signal    1086..1220
                     /label=SV40 poly(A) signal
                     /note="SV40 polyadenylation signal"
     primer_bind     complement(1892..1908)
                     /label=SK primer
                     /note="common sequencing primer, one of multiple similar
                     variants"
     primer_bind     complement(1892..1908)
                     /label=pBluescriptSK
                     /note="For pBluescript vector"
     primer_bind     complement(1945..1965)
                     /label=T3
                     /note="T3 promoter, forward primer"
     promoter        complement(1945..1963)
                     /label=T3 promoter
                     /note="promoter for bacteriophage T3 RNA polymerase"
     primer_bind     complement(1984..2000)
                     /label=M13 rev
                     /note="common sequencing primer, one of multiple similar
                     variants"
     primer_bind     complement(1997..2019)
                     /label=M13/pUC Reverse
                     /note="In lacZ gene"
     protein_bind    2008..2024
                     /label=lac operator
                     /bound_moiety="lac repressor encoded by lacI"
                     /note="The lac repressor binds to the lac operator to
                     inhibit transcription in E. coli. This inhibition can be
                     relieved by adding lactose or
                     isopropyl-beta-D-thiogalactopyranoside (IPTG)."
     promoter        complement(2032..2062)
                     /label=lac promoter
                     /note="promoter for the E. coli lac operon"
     protein_bind    2077..2098
                     /label=CAP binding site
                     /bound_moiety="E. coli catabolite activator protein"
                     /note="CAP binding activates transcription in the presence
                     of cAMP."
     primer_bind     complement(2215..2232)
                     /label=L4440
                     /note="L4440 vector, forward primer"
     rep_origin      complement(2386..2974)
                     /direction=LEFT
                     /label=ori
                     /note="high-copy-number ColE1/pMB1/pBR322/pUC origin of
                     replication"
     primer_bind     complement(2466..2485)
                     /label=pBR322ori-F
                     /note="pBR322 origin, forward primer"
     CDS             complement(3145..4005)
                     /codon_start=1
                     /gene="bla"
                     /product="beta-lactamase"
                     /label=AmpR
                     /note="confers resistance to ampicillin, carbenicillin, and
                     related antibiotics"
                     /translation="MSIQHFRVALIPFFAAFCLPVFAHPETLVKVKDAEDQLGARVGYI
                     ELDLNSGKILESFRPEERFPMMSTFKVLLCGAVLSRIDAGQEQLGRRIHYSQNDLVEYS
                     PVTEKHLTDGMTVRELCSAAITMSDNTAANLLLTTIGGPKELTAFLHNMGDHVTRLDRW
                     EPELNEAIPNDERDTTMPVAMATTLRKLLTGELLTLASRQQLIDWMEADKVAGPLLRSA
                     LPAGWFIADKSGAGERGSRGIIAALGPDGKPSRIVVIYTTGSQATMDERNRQIAEIGAS
                     LIKHW"
     primer_bind     3768..3787
                     /label=Amp-R
                     /note="Ampicillin resistance gene, reverse primer"
     promoter        complement(4006..4110)
                     /gene="bla"
                     /label=AmpR promoter
     primer_bind     complement(4273..4294)
                     /label=F1ori-F
                     /note="F1 origin, forward primer"
     primer_bind     5190..5206
                     /label=M13 rev
                     /note="common sequencing primer, one of multiple similar
                     variants"
     protein_bind    5226..5246
                     /gene="mutant version of attB"
                     /label=attB4
                     /bound_moiety="BP Clonase(TM)"
                     /note="core recombination site for the Gateway(R) BP
                     reaction"
ORIGIN
        1 gcaagtttgt acaaaaaagc aggctgccac catgctgcta tccgtgccgt tgctgctcgg
       61 cctcctcggc ctggccgtcg ccctcgaggt gagcgagctg attaaggaga acatgcacat
      121 gaagctgtac atggagggca ccgtgaacaa ccaccacttc aagtgcacat ccgagggcga
      181 aggcaagccc tacgagggca cccagaccat gagaatcaag gcggtcgagg gcggccctct
      241 ccccttcgcc ttcgacatcc tggctaccag cttcatgtac ggcagcaaaa ccttcatcaa
      301 ccacacccag ggcatccccg acttctttaa gcagtccttc cccgagggct tcacatggga
      361 gagagtcacc acatacgaag acgggggcgt gctgaccgct acccaggaca ccagcctcca
      421 ggacggctgc ctcatctaca acgtcaagat cagaggggtg aacttcccat ccaacggccc
      481 tgtgatgcag aagaaaacac tcggctggga ggcctccacc gagaccctgt accccgctga
      541 cggcggcctg gaaggcagag ccgacatggc cctgaagctc gtgggcgggg gccacctgat
      601 ctgcaacttg aagaccacat acagatccaa gaaacccgct aagaacctca agatgcccgg
      661 cgtctactat gtggacagaa gactggaaag aatcaaggag gccgacaaag agacctacgt
      721 cgagcagcac gaggtggctg tggccagata ctgcgacctc cctagcaaac tggggcacag
      781 aggatccaag gacgagctgt aaacccagct ttcttgtaca aagtggggga tccagacatg
      841 ataagataca ttgatgagtt tggacaaacc acaactagaa tgcagtgaaa aaaatgcttt
      901 atttgtgaaa tttgtgatgc tattgcttta tttgtaacca ttataagctg caataaacaa
      961 gttaacaaca acaattgcat tcattttatg tttcaggttc agggggaggt gtgggaggtt
     1021 ttttccaact ttattataca tagttgataa ttcactggcc gtcgttttac ggtaccatcg
     1081 atgatgatcc agacatgata agatacattg atgagtttgg acaaaccaca actagaatgc
     1141 agtgaaaaaa atgctttatt tgtgaaattt gtgatgctat tgctttattt gtaaccatta
     1201 taagctgcaa taaacaagtt aacaacaaca attgcattca ttttatgttt caggttcagg
     1261 gggaggtgtg ggaggttttt taaagcaagt aaaacctcta caaatgtggt atggctgatt
     1321 atgatcctct agatcagatc tgcgaagata cggccacggg tgctcttgat cctgtggctg
     1381 attttggact gtgctgctcg cagctgctga tgaatcacat acttcctcca ttttcttcca
     1441 ctgattgact gttataattt ccctaatttc caggtcaagg tgctgtgcat tgtggtaata
     1501 gatgtgacat gacgtcactt ccaaaggacc aatgaacatg tctgaccaat ttcatataat
     1561 gtgaaaacga ttttcatagg cagaataaat aacatttaaa ttaaactggg catcagcgca
     1621 attcaattgg tttggtaata gcaagggaaa atagaatgaa gtgatctcca aaaaataagt
     1681 actttttgac tgtaaataaa attgtaagga gtaaaaagta cttttttttc taaaaaaatg
     1741 taattaagta aaagtaaaag tattgatttt taattgtact caagtaaagt aaaaatcccc
     1801 aaaaataata cttaagtaca gtaatcaagt aaaattactc aagtacttta cacctctggt
     1861 tcttgacccc ctaccttcag caagcccagc agatccacta gttctagagc ggccgccacc
     1921 gcggtggagc tccagctttt gttcccttta gtgagggtta attgcgcgct tggcgtaatc
     1981 atggtcatag ctgtttcctg tgtgaaattg ttatccgctc acaattccac acaacatacg
     2041 agccggaagc ataaagtgta aagcctgggg tgcctaatga gtgagctaac tcacattaat
     2101 tgcgttgcgc tcactgcccg ctttccagtc gggaaacctg tcgtgccagc tgcattaatg
     2161 aatcggccaa cgcgcgggga gaggcggttt gcgtattggg cgctcttccg cttcctcgct
     2221 cactgactcg ctgcgctcgg tcgttcggct gcggcgagcg gtatcagctc actcaaaggc
     2281 ggtaatacgg ttatccacag aatcagggga taacgcagga aagaacatgt gagcaaaagg
     2341 ccagcaaaag gccaggaacc gtaaaaaggc cgcgttgctg gcgtttttcc ataggctccg
     2401 cccccctgac gagcatcaca aaaatcgacg ctcaagtcag aggtggcgaa acccgacagg
     2461 actataaaga taccaggcgt ttccccctgg aagctccctc gtgcgctctc ctgttccgac
     2521 cctgccgctt accggatacc tgtccgcctt tctcccttcg ggaagcgtgg cgctttctca
     2581 tagctcacgc tgtaggtatc tcagttcggt gtaggtcgtt cgctccaagc tgggctgtgt
     2641 gcacgaaccc cccgttcagc ccgaccgctg cgccttatcc ggtaactatc gtcttgagtc
     2701 caacccggta agacacgact tatcgccact ggcagcagcc actggtaaca ggattagcag
     2761 agcgaggtat gtaggcggtg ctacagagtt cttgaagtgg tggcctaact acggctacac
     2821 tagaagaaca gtatttggta tctgcgctct gctgaagcca gttaccttcg gaaaaagagt
     2881 tggtagctct tgatccggca aacaaaccac cgctggtagc ggtggttttt ttgtttgcaa
     2941 gcagcagatt acgcgcagaa aaaaaggatc tcaagaagat cctttgatct tttctacggg
     3001 gtctgacgct cagtggaacg aaaactcacg ttaaggcatt ttggtcatga gattatcaaa
     3061 aaggatcttc acctagatcc ttttaaatta aaaatgaagt tttaaatcaa tctaaagtat
     3121 atatgagtaa acttggtctg acagttacca atgcttaatc agtgaggcac ctatctcagc
     3181 gatctgtcta tttcgttcat ccatagttgc ctgactcccc gtcgtgtaga taactacgat
     3241 acgggagggc ttaccatctg gccccagtgc tgcaatgata ccgcgagacc cacgctcacc
     3301 ggctccagat ttatcagcaa taaaccagcc agccggaagg gccgagcgca gaagtggtcc
     3361 tgcaacttta tccgcctcca tccagtctat taattgttgc cgggaagcta gagtaagtag
     3421 ttcgccagtt aatagtttgc gcaacgttgt tgccattgct acaggcatcg tggtgtcacg
     3481 ctcgtcgttt ggtatggctt cattcagctc cggttcccaa cgatcaaggc gagttacatg
     3541 atcccccatg ttgtgcaaaa aagcggttag ctccttcggt cctccgatcg ttgtcagaag
     3601 taagttggcc gcagtgttat cactcatggt tatggcagca ctgcataatt ctcttactgt
     3661 catgccatcc gtaagatgct tttctgtgac tggtgagtac tcaaccaagt cattctgaga
     3721 atagtgtatg cggcgaccga gttgctcttg cccggcgtca atacgggata ataccgcgcc
     3781 acatagcaga actttaaaag tgctcatcat tggaaaacgt tcttcggggc gaaaactctc
     3841 aaggatctta ccgctgttga gatccagttc gatgtaaccc actcgtgcac ccaactgatc
     3901 ttcagcatct tttactttca ccagcgtttc tgggtgagca aaaacaggaa ggcaaaatgc
     3961 cgcaaaaaag ggaataaggg cgacacggaa atgttgaata ctcatactct tcctttttca
     4021 atattattga agcatttatc agggttattg tctcatgagc ggatacatat ttgaatgtat
     4081 ttagaaaaat aaacaaatag gggttccgcg cacatttccc cgaaaagtgc cacctaaatt
     4141 gtaagcgtta atattttgtt aaaattcgcg ttaaattttt gttaaatcag ctcatttttt
     4201 aaccaatagg ccgaaatcgg caaaatccct tataaatcaa aagaatagac cgagataggg
     4261 ttgagtgttg ttccagtttg gaacaagagt ccactattaa agaacgtgga ctccaacgtc
     4321 aaagggcgaa aaaccgtcta tcagggcgat ggcccacgct ggctaagaac tcatcagcct
     4381 ccccggtcca tctacccacg taccaatgca ccaattggcc acaatgacgg ctactacatg
     4441 gtgccattcc ttcctcttta taggaatgga gactacctcc tgtccaacaa tgctcttgga
     4501 tacgagtacg cctacctgtt ggacccaggt cattgcacaa caccagaaat gccctctgat
     4561 ctgcaaaaga cgtgaatatc tgttcagaca cccatatcca ctctgttcca cacaggtcag
     4621 aggtttgtcc aggagttctt gacagaggtg taaaaagtac tcaaaaattt tactcaagtg
     4681 aaagtacaag tacttaggga aaattttact caattaaaag taaaagtatc tggctagaat
     4741 cttacttgag taaaagtaaa aaagtactcc attaaaattg tacttgagta ttaaggaagt
     4801 aaaagtaaaa gcaagaaaga aaactagaga ttcttgttta agcttttaat ctcaaaaaac
     4861 attaaatgaa atgcatacaa ggttttatcc tgctttagaa ctgtttgtat ttaattatca
     4921 aactataaga cagacaatct aatgccagta cacgctactc aaagttgtaa aacctcagat
     4981 ttaacttcag tagaagctga ttctcaaaat tgttagtgtc aagcctagct cttttggggc
     5041 tgaaaagcaa tcctgcagtg ctgaaaagcc tctcacaggc agccgatgcg ggaagaggtg
     5101 tattagtctt gatagagagg ctgcaaatag caggaaacgt gagcagagac tccctggtgt
     5161 ctgaaacaca ggccagatgg gccctcgagc aggaaacagc tatgaccatg attacgccaa
     5221 gctatcaact ttgtatagaa aagttggcac gcgcagattc cgtgtgggcc tggtaatatc
     5281 ttaccatttt aagctatttt aagattaggg aaaaaaatta aataaaacta ctttaaaatt
     5341 actttcctta aaaagcaaca tatttattta gtttttgttt aactggctca agattgtaat
     5401 attttacttt tacatgtttt tttaagtacc taaatgtgtt caaaagtaaa gtatgttatt
     5461 gttttttttt tttaatgtta gctaagcttt aaattgtaat atattacttt taaaagtgac
     5521 tttttaaaaa tgtaaataaa aaagtaacta taaatgtgta atgcatgtta tttctgtggg
     5581 tttttaattt tcatctcaac tgggcttaca attttaacat aataaaaatc aaatcaaatc
     5641 aaatcaggcc cttatttgtc acatacactc ttgtatactg aaataaacta aatgttgaga
     5701 aaaatttaaa tacaccaaaa taacgcatac cttttttgta attacctaag taaaacattt
     5761 agttcctttt ttaagtgact caagattgta atctattaat tgtaaaagat aaaactagtg
     5821 atcaatctga cgtgcttcta tgcagcctgt gagattaatt gtgatgttta attattaaac
     5881 aatttaaatg gatcaaacat ttcacatgtg cttattgtgt ccaacaaaac cagcagaagc
     5941 acttaaaaat attgcatgac aacatgagtt tttaatgtaa attatatata cttcctaaac
     6001 gaagttaatc atatttctaa aataataatg tcattgaaat atttaaataa atgataagct
     6061 ttagttgatt caacataaaa ttgaaagcaa taaggacttt ttttttttac agcggtgaag
     6121 caaaagcatg taataatcat ataatataat aaataaataa ataaataatg gctcttggtg
     6181 caaatatgaa cactttaaat aaatatagaa taaatatgat caataagtca taacgatgtg
     6241 ttttatgttg attataattt aaacatgttt ctaacgcaag ttttaaaaac tgttttaaag
     6301 tattatttta agttataaga tcaatttgac tcaacatttt gtagtgaaaa tatgttgtgt
     6361 aaaattaata taatatacac tataaaaatg cagggttcca cacaatacat taatgttgtc
     6421 ccaacacaaa tcgattaagt taacaaatat atgtggattg aacataaaaa attaagttgt
     6481 cccaatgaaa tctcaagaat tgtgttgttt cagctcattt taaataagta gttttaacaa
     6541 gtaaaaaata acatattttt gagtgtgtat atatatatat tacaaaatat aataatataa
     6601 aatgtaaaag atataaacca tgctacatat atttaagagc tattttgcac attacttttt
     6661 tgcaagccat tttagtgttt tttttacaaa tatatattag ctaaatatac aatatcttaa
     6721 atatacaatt aatcagacat gcaattaatg catttaacct acataaaaat acatgatcaa
     6781 catatgtttt atgctgatta caactaaatc aaacgtaatg aaattaattt ataaaagcga
     6841 tttaaatatg tcaatatttt aagttaaaat cacttgaaac ctactataaa tgaacttaaa
     6901 ttaaaaaaat ctcctttaat tccaatgcaa cagtgttgtt ttttcagctg aggacccccg
     6961 gtgcagatgg ttggcccccg gcccgctatt ctaaggaagc ctttcttaat tttagggcgg
     7021 cgctgcatgc gctcagatca gattcacggg tggagagggt tattttctct tttttatttt
     7081 ttcttgcctg ctcatatttg ggcctgtgtg aaccccaggc tccgcctcgg cccccaggag
     7141 ccgctcttat ttaaagggga tcctcgcctt cagtcttcgt cccagtggaa gcatcagtct
     7201 tgtgataaca acttggtgag tcctacagac cagcgctcga ctctaggctt taaatgcatt
     7261 gatttctctg gattagctac cgggagagtt ttaactttgc ttattagtct tgtgctcgaa
     7321 ctgctaggtt taaagagtgt tttctctaat gcatgcatga agcgacagct gaaaaccaga
     7381 aatagagcgt ttgtcctcct gttaaactct agcctttctt tggcatttgt cagtccgagt
     7441 cttcagctgc cggcaggaga ttgggtttca gtaacacttg ctgagcacaa actacacgtg
     7501 ctttcttcag atttaattca ttattaatca ttctagattt aaatgatgtt cttactcatt
     7561 gctgattatt ttagccttgc ggagcagatt aaatgagcac gtgtttcatt aagattgatt
     7621 taaatataat taatatttca ccactgtagt tttaaaattg ccttctaagt catggttgat
     7681 ttttaatagg tatcggctct aattagatta ctattttggt ttttaaatgt tatttctatt
     7741 tcatttgtag gctcgttttt aatgtgattt tattagattc tagttttaaa atcatctctt
     7801 agccttaatg agcagactga atgaacatgt ttcattaaga ttaacttcat tataatgaat
     7861 tatttaatca ttctagtggg ttataaatca gctctattta aattaattgt cgtgtttatt
     7921 tctatttaat ttttgattat tttttcaggg tcgtttttat gtgatttttt cccgtttcta
     7981 attttaaact aattgtttga tttttatatg attcgactct ttttaaatga attgttttgc
     8041 tttttttatt gagcatatat atattataca atttcaatca acaattgttg tgctttttaa
     8101 atgttgtttc tatttcattt ctagggtcga ttttattcga ttctagtttt aaaatcgtga
     8161 tttttaactt ctaaccttac tgagcagact gaatgaacat gtttcatcaa gattaacttc
     8221 attatagtta attattgaat cgtgctagtg gtttataaat cagctctatt taaattaatc
     8281 atcatcatta tttctattta atttttatta tttctttagg attattttta tgtgattttt
     8341 ttcacgttct agttttaaac tcaatgctca ttactgctca cccttgctga gcagtctttc
     8401 gttaagatta aattaattaa taaccattct agttttaaaa cagtgtctta aggcatagct
     8461 gatattttac aagtttacta tttaatatat ctcctttctt tttttagggt cgatttcatc
     8521 tgatttgatt aatttttatt atcttcacta agctttttgt tctaggtttt attctcagta
     8581 ttattactgt tatatttgaa ctgaatttct cctcatagtt tattcatttt atttatttat
     8641 tttttgttta ttcgctattt tgtattttag tttttaatta gaaattttat tagaatcgtt
     8701 ttgaactagt ttttatgcac tctaacatta atattaaatc ataactatta tttttattat
     8761 aatttatttg tgtttatctt tttgtgtagc tttcatgtgt ttttatttta gttttattat
     8821 gtttgcattg aattttttgg actagtttat ataacgatat acagaaaagc catgacaaca
     8881 aatgttttta taatacctat taagtataag ctaatcagat ttccactatt ctgttcaaag
     8941 ttaacattat tagccattct gatggatcat ttgacatttg tcatatgtct ttatgaacac
     9001 tgctctttca gatgccactt ttaaagctgt tttttacagt aaatgaacgt ttattattat
     9061 gacattattt cctaaggcct ctagagtaca gcaggatgtg gcgtgtgcat taccgtgtaa
     9121 ttatgctgac tgtaaatgtg catttataga ctgtcagcat gtctgactgt gcgctgttgt
     9181 gattggtcct gcacagacca ag
//
